Addgene plasmid #99342: HisGb1-STAT1(710-750) + CBP TAZ2 (1764-1855)
Purpose: Bacterial expression of mouse CBP TAZ2 domain by coexpression with HisGB1 tagged STAT1 TAD
Depositing lab: Peter Wright. Depositing organization: Scripps California (The Scripps Research Institute). Publication: Structural basis for recruitment of CBP/p300 coactivators by STAT1 and STAT2 transactivation domains. Wojciak JM, Martinez-Yamout MA, Dyson HJ, Wright PE. EMBO J. 2009 Apr 8;28(7):948-58. doi: 10.1038/emboj.2009.30. Epub 2009 Feb 12. PubMed 19214187.
Backbone
  Vector backbone: pET22b
  Backbone manufacturer: Novagen
  Backbone size w/o insert (bp): 5493
  Total vector size (bp): 6208
  Modifications to backbone: introduced second RBS
  Vector type: Bacterial Expression
Growth in bacteria
  Bacterial resistance: Ampicillin, 100 μg/mL
  Growth temperature: 37°C
  Growth strain: DH5alpha
  Copy number: Low Copy
Gene/Insert 1
  Gene/Insert name: STAT1 (710-750) (alt name: isgf3)
  Species: H. sapiens (human)
  Insert size (bp): 715
  GenBank ID: NM_007315
  Entrez Gene: STAT1 (a.k.a. CANDF7, IMD31A, IMD31B, IMD31C, ISGF-3, STAT91)
  Promoter: T7
  Tag / fusion protein: His6GB1 (N terminal on backbone)
  Cloning method: Restriction Enzyme; 5′ cloning site NdeI (not destroyed); 3′ cloning site BamHI (not destroyed)
  Sequencing primers: 5′ T7; 3′ T7
Gene/Insert 2
  Gene/Insert name: CBP (1764-1855) (alt name: crebbp)
  Species: M. musculus (mouse)
  Promoter: T7
  Cloning method: Restriction Enzyme; 5′ cloning site NcoI (not destroyed); 3′ cloning site HindIII (not destroyed)
  Sequencing primers: 5′ T7; 3′ T7
Terms and licenses: Academic/Nonprofit Terms; Industry Terms: Not Available to Industry
How to cite: HisGb1-STAT1(710-750) + CBP TAZ2 (1764-1855) was a gift from Peter Wright (Addgene plasmid # 99342 ; http://n2t.net/addgene:99342 ; RRID:Addgene_99342)
