[The description below was written by a language model from this plasmid's Addgene catalogue record and pLannotate feature annotations shown in this document.]
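Description:
HisGb1-STAT1(710-750) + CBP TAZ2 (1764-1855) is a bacterial co-expression plasmid built on the Novagen pET22b backbone, modified by adding a second ribosome binding site so that two proteins are translated from one transcript. It replicates through a pBR322-type ColE1 origin accompanied by the bom region and the rop gene, consistent with the low copy number given in the catalogue. It is selected with ampicillin through the β-lactamase gene. An f1 origin is also present, as is the lacI repressor gene with its own promoter. The catalogue gives a total size of 6208 bp, whereas the sequenced record is 6,091 nt. The annotated features nonetheless account for all the expected elements.

The expression cassette is a bicistronic unit driven by a T7 promoter with an adjacent lac operator, so transcription requires T7 RNA polymerase and is IPTG-inducible. The first T7 gene 10 RBS directs translation of an N-terminal His6 tag fused to the GB1 domain of streptococcal protein G, followed by residues 710-750 of human STAT1, its C-terminal transactivation domain. A second copy of the same RBS then initiates translation of residues 1764-1855 of mouse CBP, the TAZ2 domain, and a T7 terminator closes the unit. A short His-tag sequence from the backbone lies downstream of the CBP fragment, but the record does not state whether it is in frame, and no tag is listed for this insert. According to the stated purpose, TAZ2 is produced by co-expression with its tagged STAT1 binding partner. The associated publication concerns the structural basis of CBP/p300 recruitment by STAT transactivation domains.
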