Features (pLannotate 1.2.2; 23 found; start..end, strand, type, name):
     30..618     +  rep_origin     ori: high-copy-number ColE1/pMB1/pBR322/pUC origin of replication
    804..943     -  misc_feature   bom: basis of mobility region from pBR322
   1045..1236    -  CDS            rop: Rop protein, which maintains plasmids at low copy number; rop
   1253..1633    +  CDS            YPB1_ECOLX: Protein predicted: Swiss-Prot protein existence level 4. From Escherichia coli.
   1705..1996    -  CDS            TcR (fragment): tetracycline efflux protein; tet; confers resistance to tetracycline
   2011..2032    -  protein_bind   CAP binding site: CAP binding activates transcription in the presence of cAMP. E. coli catabolite activator protein
   2045..3127    -  CDS            lacI: lac repressor; lacI; The lac repressor binds to the lac operator to inhibit transcription in E. coli. This inhibition can be relieved by adding lactose or isopropyl-β-D-thiogalactopyranoside (IPTG).
   3128..3205    -  promoter       lacI promoter: lacI
   3213..3492    -  CDS            TcR (fragment): tetracycline efflux protein; tet; confers resistance to tetracycline
   3514..3532    +  promoter       T7 promoter: promoter for bacteriophage T7 RNA polymerase
   3533..3557    +  protein_bind   lac operator: The lac repressor binds to the lac operator to inhibit transcription in E. coli. This inhibition can be relieved by adding lactose or isopropyl-β-D-thiogalactopyranoside (IPTG). lac repressor encoded by lacI
   3572..3594    +  RBS            RBS: efficient ribosome binding site from bacteriophage T7 gene 10 (Olins and Rangwala, 1989)
   3607..3623    +  CDS            capTEV™ (fragment): composite tag for in vivo biotinylation, TEV protease cleavage, and 6xHis tagging
   3637..3801    +  CDS            spg (fragment) (sequence withheld): SPG1_STRSG - Experimental evidence at protein level: Swiss-Prot protein existence level 1. Binds to the constant Fc region of IgG with high affinity. From Streptococcus sp. group G.
   3850..3972    +  CDS            STAT1 (fragment): STAT1_HUMAN - Experimental evidence at protein level: Swiss-Prot protein existence level 1. Signal transducer and transcription activator that mediates cellular responses to interferons (IFNs), cytokine KITLG/SCF and other cytokines and other growth factors. Following type I IFN (IFN-alpha and IFN-beta) binding to cell surface receptors, signaling via protein kinases leads to activation of Jak kinases (TYK2 and JAK1) and to tyrosine phosphorylation of STAT1 and STAT2. The phosphorylated STATs dimerize and associate with ISGF3G/IRF-9 to form a complex termed ISGF3 transcription factor, that ent
   3998..4020    +  RBS            RBS: efficient ribosome binding site from bacteriophage T7 gene 10 (Olins and Rangwala, 1989)
   4033..4308    +  CDS            Crebbp (fragment): CBP_MOUSE - Also known as Cbp. Experimental evidence at protein level: Swiss-Prot protein existence level 1. Acetylates histones, giving a specific tag for transcriptional activation (By similarity). Also acetylates non-histone proteins, like DDX21, FBL, IRF2, MAFG, NCOA3, POLR1E/PAF53 and FOXO1 (PubMed:10207073, PubMed:11701890, PubMed:16287980, PubMed:15220471). Binds specifically to phosphorylated CREB and enhances its transcriptional activity toward cAMP-responsive genes (By similarity). Acts as a coactivator of ALX1 (By similarity). Acts as a circadian transcriptional coactivator which en
   4336..4353    +  CDS            9xHis (fragment): 9xHis affinity tag
   4363..4412    +  CDS            SET1 (fragment): solubility-enhancement tag derived from T7 phage gene 10B
   4420..4467    +  terminator     T7 terminator: transcription terminator for bacteriophage T7 RNA polymerase
   4504..4932    +  rep_origin     f1 ori (sequence partly withheld): f1 bacteriophage origin of replication; arrow indicates direction of (+) strand synthesis
   4985..5089    +  promoter       AmpR promoter: bla
   5090..5950    +  CDS            AmpR: β-lactamase; bla; confers resistance to ampicillin, carbenicillin, and related antibiotics
>Addgene plasmid #99342 | HisGb1-STAT1(710-750) + CBP TAZ2 (1764-1855) | addgene full sequence | sequence record 193357 | Addgene NGS Result
GACCCCGTAGAAAAGATCAAAGGATCTTCTTGAGATCCTTTTTTTCTGCGCGTAATCTGCTGCTTGCAAA
CAAAAAAACCACCGCTACCAGCGGTGGTTTGTTTGCCGGATCAAGAGCTACCAACTCTTTTTCCGAAGGT
AACTGGCTTCAGCAGAGCGCAGATACCAAATACTGTCCTTCTAGTGTAGCCGTAGTTAGGCCACCACTTC
AAGAACTCTGTAGCACCGCCTACATACCTCGCTCTGCTAATCCTGTTACCAGTGGCTGCTGCCAGTGGCG
ATAAGTCGTGTCTTACCGGGTTGGACTCAAGACGATAGTTACCGGATAAGGCGCAGCGGTCGGGCTGAAC
GGGGGGTTCGTGCACACAGCCCAGCTTGGAGCGAACGACCTACACCGAACTGAGATACCTACAGCGTGAG
CTATGAGAAAGCGCCACGCTTCCCGAAGGGAGAAAGGCGGACAGGTATCCGGTAAGCGGCAGGGTCGGAA
CAGGAGAGCGCACGAGGGAGCTTCCAGGGGGAAACGCCTGGTATCTTTATAGTCCTGTCGGGTTTCGCCA
CCTCTGACTTGAGCGTCGATTTTTGTGATGCTCGTCAGGGGGGCGGAGCCTATGGAAAAACGCCAGCAAC
GCGGCCTTTTTACGGTTCCTGGCCTTTTGCTGGCCTTTTGCTCACATGTTCTTTCCTGCGTTATCCCCTG
ATTCTGTGGATAACCGTATTACCGCCTTTGAGTGAGCTGATACCGCTCGCCGCAGCCGAACGACCGAGCG
CAGCGAGTCAGTGAGCGAGGAAGCGGAAGAGCGCCTGATGCGGTATTTTCTCCTTACGCATCTGTGCGGT
ATTTCACACCGCAATGGTGCACTCTCAGTACAATCTGCTCTGATGCCGCATAGTTAAGCCAGTATACACT
CCGCTATCGCTACGTGACTGGGTCATGGCTGCGCCCCGACACCCGCCAACACCCGCTGACGCGCCCTGAC
GGGCTTGTCTGCTCCCGGCATCCGCTTACAGACAAGCTGTGACCGTCTCCGGGAGCTGCATGTGTCAGAG
GTTTTCACCGTCATCACCGAAACGCGCGAGGCAGCTGCGGTAAAGCTCATCAGCGTGGTCGTGAAGCGAT
TCACAGATGTCTGCCTGTTCATCCGCGTCCAGCTCGTTGAGTTTCTCCAGAAGCGTTAATGTCTGGCTTC
TGATAAAGCGGGCCATGTTAAGGGCGGTTTTTTCCTGTTTGGTCACTGATGCCTCCGTGTAAGGGGGATT
TCTGTTCATGGGGGTAATGATACCGATGAAACGAGAGAGGATGCTCACGATACGGGTTACTGATGATGAA
CATGCCCGGTTACTGGAACGTTGTGAGGGTAAACAACTGGCGGTATGGATGCGGCGGGACCAGAGAAAAA
TCACTCAGGGTCAATGCCAGCGCTTCGTTAATACAGATGTAGGTGTTCCACAGGGTAGCCAGCAGCATCC
TGCGATGCAGATCCGGAACATAATGGTGCAGGGCGCTGACTTCCGCGTTTCCAGACTTTACGAAACACGG
AAACCGAAGACCATTCATGTTGTTGCTCAGGTCGCAGACGTTTTGCAGCAGCAGTCGCTTCACGTTCGCT
CGCGTATCGGTGATTCATTCTGCTAACCAGTAAGGCAACCCCGCCAGCCTAGCCGGGTCCTCAACGACAG
GAGCACGATCATGCGCACCCGTGGGGCCGCCATGCCGGCGATAATGGCCTGCTTCTCGCCGAAACGTTTG
GTGGCGGGACCAGTGACGAAGGCTTGAGCGAGGGCGTGCAAGATTCCGAATACCGCAAGCGACAGGCCGA
TCATCGTCGCGCTCCAGCGAAAGCGGTCCTCGCCGAAAATGACCCAGAGCGCTGCCGGCACCTGTCCTAC
GAGTTGCATGATAAAGAAGACAGTCATAAGTGCGGCGACGATAGTCATGCCCCGCGCCCACCGGAAGGAG
CTGACTGGGTTGAAGGCTCTCAAGGGCATCGGTCGAGATCCCGGTGCCTAATGAGTGAGCTAACTTACAT
TAATTGCGTTGCGCTCACTGCCCGCTTTCCAGTCGGGAAACCTGTCGTGCCAGCTGCATTAATGAATCGG
CCAACGCGCGGGGAGAGGCGGTTTGCGTATTGGGCGCCAGGGTGGTTTTTCTTTTCACCAGTGAGACGGG
CAACAGCTGATTGCCCTTCACCGCCTGGCCCTGAGAGAGTTGCAGCAAGCGGTCCACGCTGGTTTGCCCC
AGCAGGCGAAAATCCTGTTTGATGGTGGTTAACGGCGGGATATAACATGAGCTGTCTTCGGTATCGTCGT
ATCCCACTACCGAGATATCCGCACCAACGCGCAGCCCGGACTCGGTAATGGCGCGCATTGCGCCCAGCGC
CATCTGATCGTTGGCAACCAGCATCGCAGTGGGAACGATGCCCTCATTCAGCATTTGCATGGTTTGTTGA
AAACCGGACATGGCACTCCAGTCGCCTTCCCGTTCCGCTATCGGCTGAATTTGATTGCGAGTGAGATATT
TATGCCAGCCAGCCAGACGCAGACGCGCCGAGACAGAACTTAATGGGCCCGCTAACAGCGCGATTTGCTG
GTGACCCAATGCGACCAGATGCTCCACGCCCAGTCGCGTACCGTCTTCATGGGAGAAAATAATACTGTTG
ATGGGTGTCTGGTCAGAGACATCAAGAAATAACGCCGGAACATTAGTGCAGGCAGCTTCCACAGCAATGG
CATCCTGGTCATCCAGCGGATAGTTAATGATCAGCCCACTGACGCGTTGCGCGAGAAGATTGTGCACCGC
CGCTTTACAGGCTTCGACGCCGCTTCGTTCTACCATCGACACCACCACGCTGGCACCCAGTTGATCGGCG
CGAGATTTAATCGCCGCGACAATTTGCGACGGCGCGTGCAGGGCCAGACTGGAGGTGGCAACGCCAATCA
GCAACGACTGTTTGCCCGCCAGTTGTTGTGCCACGCGGTTGGGAATGTAATTCAGCTCCGCCATCGCCGC
TTCCACTTTTTCCCGCGTTTTCGCAGAAACGTGGCTGGCCTGGTTCACCACGCGGGAAACGGTCTGATAA
GAGACACCGGCATACTCTGCGACATCGTATAACGTTACTGGTTTCACATTCACCACCCTGAATTGACTCT
CTTCCGGGCGCTATCATGCCATACCGCGAAAGGTTTTGCGCCATTCGATGGTGTCCGGGATCTCGACGCT
CTCCCTTATGCGACTCCTGCATTAGGAAGCAGCCCAGTAGTAGGTTGAGGCCGTTGAGCACCGCCGCCGC
AAGGAATGGTGCATGCAAGGAGATGGCGCCCAACAGTCCCCCGGCCACGGGGCCTGCCACCATACCCACG
CCGAAACAAGCGCTCATGAGCCCGAAGTGGCGAGCCCGATCTTCCCCATCGGTGATGTCGGCGATATAGG
CGCCAGCAACCGCACCTGTGGCGCCGGTGATGCCGGCCACGATGCGTCCGGCGTAGAGGATCGAGATCTC
GATCCCGCGAAATTAATACGACTCACTATAGGGGAATTGTGAGCGGATAACAATTCCCCTCTAGAAATAA
TTTTGTTTAACTTTAAGAAGGAGATATACCATGGGCCATCATCATCATCATCACAGCAGCGGC
[168 nt withheld, positions 3634-3801]
GAATTCAGCAGCGGCAGCAGCGGCCTGGTTCCGCGTGGTTCCCATATGTCTGAAGTTCACCCTTCTAGAC
TTCAGACCACAGACAACCTGCTCCCCATGTCTCCTGAGGAGTTTGACGAGGTGTCTCGGATAGTGGGCTC
TGTAGAATTCGACAGTATGATGAACACAGTATAATAGGATCCCCTCTAGAAATAATTTTGTTTAACTTTA
AGAAGGAGATATACCATGGGAAGCCCACAGGAATCCCGGCGTCTCAGCATCCAGCGCTGCATCCAGTCCC
TGGTGCATGCCTGCCAGTGTCGCAATGCCAACTGCTCACTGCCGTCTTGCCAGAAGATGAAGCGAGTCGT
GCAGCACACCAAGGGCTGCAAGCGCAAGACTAATGGAGGATGCCCAGTGTGCAAGCAGCTCATTGCTCTT
TGCTGCTACCACGCCAAACACTGCCAAGAAAATAAATGCCCTGTGCCCTTCTGCCTCAACATCAAACATA
AGCTCCGCCAGCAGCAGTAATAGAAGCTTGCGGCCGCACTCGAGCACCACCACCACCACCACTGAGATCC
GGCTGCTAACAAAGCCCGAAAGGAAGCTGAGTTGGCTGCTGCCACCGCTGAGCAATAACTAGCATAACCC
CTTGGGGCCTCTAAACGGGTCTTGAGGGGTTTTTTGCTGAAAGGAGGAACTATATCCGGATTGGCGAATG
GG
[124 nt withheld, positions 4504-4627]
C
[91 nt withheld, positions 4629-4719]
A
[49 nt withheld, positions 4721-4769]
CCTTTGACGTTGGAGTCCACGTTCTTT
[37 nt withheld, positions 4797-4833]
ACCCTATCTCGGTCTATTCTTTTGATTTATAAGGGATTTTGCCGATTTCGGCCTATTGGTTAAAAAATGA
GCTGATTTAACAAAAATTTAACGCGAATTTTAACAAAATATTAACGCTTACAATTTAGGTGGCACTTTTC
GGGGAAATGTGCGCGGAACCCCTATTTGTTTATTTTTCTAAATACATTCAAATATGTATCCGCTCATGAG
ACAATAACCCTGATAAATGCTTCAATAATATTGAAAAAGGAAGAGTATGAGTATTCAACATTTCCGTGTC
GCCCTTATTCCCTTTTTTGCGGCATTTTGCCTTCCTGTTTTTGCTCACCCAGAAACGCTGGTGAAAGTAA
AAGATGCTGAAGATCAGTTGGGTGCACGAGTGGGTTACATCGAACTGGATCTCAACAGCGGTAAGATCCT
TGAGAGTTTTCGCCCCGAAGAACGTTTTCCAATGATGAGCACTTTTAAAGTTCTGCTATGTGGCGCGGTA
TTATCCCGTATTGACGCCGGGCAAGAGCAACTCGGTCGCCGCATACACTATTCTCAGAATGACTTGGTTG
AGTACTCACCAGTCACAGAAAAGCATCTTACGGATGGCATGACAGTAAGAGAATTATGCAGTGCTGCCAT
AACCATGAGTGATAACACTGCGGCCAACTTACTTCTGACAACGATCGGAGGACCGAAGGAGCTAACCGCT
TTTTTGCACAACATGGGGGATCATGTAACTCGCCTTGATCGTTGGGAACCGGAGCTGAATGAAGCCATAC
CAAACGACGAGCGTGACACCACGATGCCTGCAGCAATGGCAACAACGTTGCGCAAACTATTAACTGGCGA
ACTACTTACTCTAGCTTCCCGGCAACAATTAATAGACTGGATGGAGGCGGATAAAGTTGCAGGACCACTT
CTGCGCTCGGCCCTTCCGGCTGGCTGGTTTATTGCTGATAAATCTGGAGCCGGTGAGCGTGGGTCTCGCG
GTATCATTGCAGCACTGGGGCCAGATGGTAAGCCCTCCCGTATCGTAGTTATCTACACGACGGGGAGTCA
GGCAACTATGGATGAACGAAATAGACAGATCGCTGAGATAGGTGCCTCACTGATTAAGCATTGGTAACTG
TCAGACCAAGTTTACTCATATATACTTTAGATTGATTTAAAACTTCATTTTTAATTTAAAAGGATCTAGG
TGAAGATCCTTTTTGATAATCTCATGACCAAAATCCCTTAACGTGAGTTTTCGTTCCACTGAGCGTCA
