>Addgene plasmid #99342 | HisGb1-STAT1(710-750) + CBP TAZ2 (1764-1855) | depositor partial sequence | sequence record 181919 | T7 promoter and terminator
CCATGGGCCATCATCATCATCATCACAGCAGCGGC
[168 nt withheld, positions 36-203]
GAATTCAGCAGCGGCAGCAGCGGCCTGGTTCCGCGTGGTTCCCATATGTCTGAAGTTCACCCTTCTAGAC
TTCAGACCACAGACAACCTGCTCCCCATGTCTCCTGAGGAGTTTGACGAGGTGTCTCGGATAGTGGGCTC
TGTAGAATTCGACAGTATGATGAACACAGTATAATAGGATCCCCTCTAGAAATAATTTTGTTTAACTTTA
AGAAGGAGATATACCATGGGAAGCCCACAGGAATCCCGGCGTCTCAGCATCCAGCGCTGCATCCAGTCCC
TGGTGCATGCCTGCCAGTGTCGCAATGCCAACTGCTCACTGCCGTCTTGCCAGAAGATGAAGCGAGTCGT
GCAGCACACCAAGGGCTGCAAGCGCAAGACTAATGGAGGATGCCCAGTGTGCAAGCAGCTCATTGCTCTT
TGCTGCTACCACGCCAAACACTGCCAAGAAAATAAATGCCCTGTGCCCTTCTGCCTCAACATCAAACATA
AGCTCCGCCAGCAGCAGTAATAGAAGCTTGCGGCCGCACTCGAGCACCACCACCACCACCACTGAGATCC
GGCTGCTAACAAAGCCCGAAAGAAGCGATGC
